>Addgene plasmid #38833 | MAP3K5 | depositor partial sequence | sequence record 48890 | MAP3K5 sequence 976 bps
ATGCACCATCATCATCATCATTCTTCTGGTGTAGATCTGGGTACCGAGAACCTGTACTTCCAATCCATGA
GAAGCACAGAGGAAGGAGACTGTGAAAGTGACTTGCTGGAGTATGACTATGAATATGATGAAAATGGTGA
CAGAGTCGTTTTAGGAAAAGGCACTTATGGGATAGTCTACGCAGGTCGGGACTTGAGCAACCAAGTCAGA
ATTGCTATTAAGGAAATCCCAGAGAGAGACAGCAGATACTCTCAGCCCCTGCATGAAGAAATAGCATTGC
ATAAACACCTGAAGCACAAAAATATTGTCCAGTATCTGGGCTCTTTCAGTGAGAATGGTTTCATTAAAAT
CTTCATGGAGCAGGTCCCTGGAGGAAGTCTTTCTGCTCTCCTTCGTTCCAAATGGGGTCCATTAAAAGAC
AATGAGCAAACAATTGGCTTTTATACAAAGCAAATACTGGAAGGATTAAAATATCTCCATGACAATCAGA
TAGTTCACCGGGACATAAAGGGTGACAATGTGTTGATTAATACCTACAGTGGTGTTCTCAAGATCTCTGA
CTTCGGAACATCAAAGAGGCTTGCTGGCATAAACCCCTGTACTGAAACTTTTACTGGTACCCTCCAGTAT
ATGGCACCAGAAATAATAGATAAAGGACCAAGAGGCTACGGAAAAGCAGCAGACATCTGGTCTCTGGGCT
GTACAATCATTGAAATGGCCACAGGAAAACCCCCATTTTATGAACTGGGAGAACCACAAGCAGCTATGTT
CAAGGTGGGAATGTTTAAAGTCCACCCTGAGATCCCAGAGTCCATGTCTGCAGAGGCCAAGGCATTCATA
CTGAAATGTTTTGAACCAGATCCTGACAAGAGAGCCTGTGCTAACGACTTGCTTGTTGATGAGTTTTTAA
AAGTTTCAAGCAAAAAGAAAAAGACACAACCTAAGCTTTGACAGTAAAGGTGGATACGGATCCGAA
