>Addgene plasmid #38833 | MAP3K5 | addgene partial sequence | sequence record 50313 | T7_term
TCTCAGTGGTGGTGGTGGTGGTGCTCGAGTGCGGCCGCAAGCTTGTCGACGGAGCTCGAATTCGGATCCG
TATCCACCTTTACTGTCAAAGCTTAGGTTGTGTCTTTTTCTTTTTGCTTGAAACTTTTAAAAACTCATCA
ACAAGCAAGTCGTTAGCACAGGCTCTCTTGTCAGGATCTGGTTCAAAACATTTCAGTATGAATGCCTTGG
CCTCTGCAGACATGGACTCTGGGATCTCAGGGTGGACTTTAAACATTCCCACCTTGAACATAGCTGCTTG
TGGTTCTCCCAGTTCATAAAATGGGGGTTTTCCTGTGGCCATTTCAATGATTGTACAGCCCAGAGACCAG
ATGTCTGCTGCTTTTCCGTAGCCTCTTGGTCCTTTATCTATTATTTCTGGTGCCATATACTGGAGGGTAC
CAGTAAAAGTTTCAGTACAGGGGTTTATGCCAGCAAGCCTCTTTGATGTTCCGAAGTCAGAGATCTTGAG
AACACCACTGTAGGTATTAATCAACACATTGTCACCCTTTATGTCCCGGTGAACTATCTGATTGTCATGG
AGATATTTTAATCCTTCCAGTATTTGCTTTGTATAAAAGCCAATTGTTTGCTCATTGTCTTTTAATGGAC
CCCATTTGGAACGAAGGAGAGCAGAAAGACTTCCTCCAGGGACCTGCTCCATGAAGATTTTAATGAAACC
ATTCTCACTGAAAGAGCCCAGATACTGGACAATATTTTTGTGCTTCAGGTGTTTATGCAATGCTATTTCT
TCATGCAGGGGCTGAGAGTATCTGCTGTCTCTCTCTGGGATTTCCTTAATAGCAATTCTGACTTGGTTGC
TCCA
