>Addgene plasmid #38833 | MAP3K5 | addgene partial sequence | sequence record 52716 | T7 5'-TAATACGACTCACTATAGGG-3'
TTTGTTTACTTTAAGAAGGAGATATACATATGCACCATCATCATCATCATTCTTCTGGTGTAGATCTGGG
TACCGAGAACCTGTACTTCCAATCCATGAGAAGCACAGAGGAAGGAGACTGTGAAAGTGACTTGCTGGAG
TATGACTATGAATATGATGAAAATGGTGACAGAGTCGTTTTAGGAAAAGGCACTTATGGGATAGTCTACG
CAGGTCGGGACTTGAGCAACCAAGTCAGAATTGCTATTAAGGAAATCCCAGAGAGAGACAGCAGATACTC
TCAGCCCCTGCATGAAGAAATAGCATTGCATAAACACCTGAAGCACAAAAATATTGTCCAGTATCTGGGC
TCTTTCAGTGAGAATGGTTTCATTAAAATCTTCATGGAGCAGGTCCCTGGAGGAAGTCTTTCTGCTCTCC
TTCGTTCCAAATGGGGTCCATTAAAAGACAATGAGCAAACAATTGGCTTTTATACAAAGCAAATACTGGA
AGGATTAAAATATCTCCATGACAATCAGATAGTTCACCGGGACATAAAGGGTGACAATGTGTTGATTAAT
ACCTACAGTGGTGTTCTCAAGATCTCTGACTTCGGAACATCAAAGAGGCTTGCTGGCATAAACCCCTGTA
CTGAAACTTTTACTGGTACCCTCCAGTATATGGCACCAGAAATAATAGATAAAG
