[The description below was written by a language model from this plasmid's Addgene catalogue record.]
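Description:
MAP3K5 is a bacterial expression plasmid built on the pNIC28-Bsa4 backbone from the SGC, designed for producing recombinant human protein in E. coli for structural studies. It is recorded as a low-copy plasmid selected with kanamycin. No feature table is provided, so the origin of replication and the exact promoter are not explicitly stated. However, the listed sequencing primers (T7 forward and T7 terminator reverse) indicate that the insert sits between T7 promoter and terminator elements, an arrangement that normally relies on an expression host supplying T7 RNA polymerase.

The insert is a 976 bp fragment of human MAP3K5 (mitogen-activated protein kinase kinase kinase 5, also known as ASK1), introduced by ligation-independent cloning. The record cautions that it may not be the full open reading frame, and at this size it encodes only part of the protein. The record does not give the domain boundaries, though it links the construct to a deposited crystal structure. The Entrez gene aliases listed look like those of the mouse orthologue, but the species is recorded as human. The fragment carries an N-terminal His tag followed by a TEV protease recognition site. This allows capture of the protein by immobilised metal affinity chromatography and then removal of the tag by TEV cleavage, leaving near-native protein.

The stated purpose is bacterial expression for structure determination, so the construct is suited to preparing purified MAP3K5 fragment for crystallography and, by extension, for related biochemical or biophysical work.
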