Addgene plasmid #38833: MAP3K5
Purpose: Bacterial expression for structure determination; may not be full ORF
Depositing lab: Nicola Burgess-Brown. Depositing organization: University of Oxford.
Backbone
  Vector backbone: pNIC28-Bsa4
  Backbone manufacturer: SGC
  Vector type: Bacterial Expression
Growth in bacteria
  Bacterial resistance: Kanamycin, 50 μg/mL
  Growth temperature: 37°C
  Growth strain: Mach1
  Copy number: Low Copy
Gene/Insert
  Gene/Insert name: MAP3K5 (alt names: mitogen-activated protein kinase kinase kinase 5; PDB:2CLQ)
  Species: H. sapiens (human)
  Insert size (bp): 976
  Entrez Gene: Map3k5 (a.k.a. 7420452D20Rik, ASK, ASK1, MAPKKK5, Mekk5)
  Tag / fusion protein: His Tev (N terminal on insert)
  Cloning method: Ligation Independent Cloning
  Sequencing primers: 5′ T7; 3′ T7-term
Terms and licenses: Academic/Nonprofit Terms; Industry Terms: Not Available to Industry
How to cite: MAP3K5 was a gift from Nicola Burgess-Brown (Addgene plasmid # 38833 ; http://n2t.net/addgene:38833 ; RRID:Addgene_38833)
